Addgene plasmid #21639: pIS1 IMP-1 short UTR
Depositing lab: David Bartel. Depositing organization: Whitehead Institute for Biomedical Research. Publication: Widespread shortening of 3'UTRs by alternative cleavage and polyadenylation activates oncogenes in cancer cells. Mayr C, Bartel DP. Cell. 2009 Aug 21. 138(4):673-84. 10.1016/j.cell.2009.06.016 PubMed 19703394.
Backbone
  Vector backbone: pIS1
  Backbone manufacturer: Available from Addgene (#12179)
  Backbone size w/o insert (bp): 4085
  Vector type: Mammalian Expression, Luciferase
Growth in bacteria
  Bacterial resistance: Ampicillin, 100 μg/mL
  Growth temperature: 37°C
  Growth strain: DH5alpha
  Copy number: High Copy
Gene/Insert
  Gene/Insert name: IGF-II mRNA-binding protein 1 (alt names: IMP-1; CM1)
  Species: H. sapiens (human)
  Insert size (bp): 400
  Entrez Gene: IGF2BP1 (a.k.a. CRD-BP, CRDBP, IMP-1, IMP1, VICKZ1, ZBP1)
  Tag / fusion protein: Luciferase (N terminal on backbone)
  Cloning method: Restriction Enzyme; 5′ cloning site Xba I (not destroyed); 3′ cloning site Not I (not destroyed)
  Sequencing primers: 5′ n/a; 3′ EBV Reverse
Terms and licenses: Academic/Nonprofit Terms; Industry Terms: Not Available to Industry
Depositor comments: Short means always shortest 3’UTR due to alternative polyadenylation
How to cite: pIS1 IMP-1 short UTR was a gift from David Bartel (Addgene plasmid # 21639 ; http://n2t.net/addgene:21639 ; RRID:Addgene_21639)
