[The description below was written by a language model from this plasmid's Addgene catalogue record and the feature table of its GenBank file.]
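Description:
pIS1 IMP-1 short UTR is a mammalian luciferase reporter plasmid of about 4.5 kb, built on the pIS1 backbone to test how a 3′ untranslated region affects gene expression. It is maintained in E. coli through a high-copy ColE1/pUC-type origin and selected with ampicillin via the beta-lactamase (AmpR) gene and its own promoter.

The reporter unit is driven by the herpes simplex virus thymidine kinase promoter, a moderate-strength constitutive promoter. This is followed by a chimeric beta-globin/immunoglobulin intron that promotes efficient processing of the transcript, and by a T7 promoter that would allow in vitro transcription. Next comes the Renilla reniformis luciferase coding sequence. An insert of roughly 400 bp from human IGF2BP1 (IMP-1, also known as CRD-BP or ZBP1) was cloned between XbaI and NotI sites. It is not annotated in the feature table, but it fits the unannotated interval between the end of the Rluc open reading frame and the SV40 polyadenylation signal. The catalogue lists luciferase as an N-terminal "tag", yet the construct name and the depositor's comment indicate that the insert is a 3′UTR placed downstream of the reporter rather than a protein fusion. "Short" denotes the shortest IMP-1 3′UTR isoform produced by alternative cleavage and polyadenylation.

The associated study examined 3′UTR shortening and oncogene activation in cancer cells. In that context, the plasmid is suited to transfection assays in which Renilla output reports the stability and translation conferred by the short UTR. Comparing it with longer isoform reporters would reveal the loss of repressive elements such as microRNA sites. The record does not name a co-transfected normalisation control.
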