LOCUS       Exported 4475 bp ds-DNA circular SYN 13-MAY-2021
DEFINITION  synthetic circular DNA
ACCESSION   .
VERSION     .
KEYWORDS    pIS1 IMP-1 short UTR
SOURCE      synthetic DNA construct
  ORGANISM  synthetic DNA construct
REFERENCE   1 (bases 1 to 4475)
  AUTHORS   Mayr C, Bartel DP
  TITLE     Widespread shortening of 3'UTRs by alternative cleavage and
            polyadenylation activates oncogenes in cancer cells.
  JOURNAL   Cell. 2009 Aug 21. 138(4):673-84.
  PUBMED    19703394
REFERENCE   2 (bases 1 to 4475)
  AUTHORS   .
  TITLE     Direct Submission
  JOURNAL   Exported May 13, 2021 from SnapGene Server 1.1.58
            http://www.snapgene.com
FEATURES             Location/Qualifiers
     source          1..4475
                     /organism="synthetic DNA construct"
                     /mol_type="other DNA"
     promoter        8..759
                     /label=HSV TK promoter
                     /note="herpes simplex virus thymidine kinase promoter"
     intron          829..961
                     /label=chimeric intron
                     /note="chimera between introns from human beta-globin and
                     immunoglobulin heavy chain genes"
     primer_bind     944..963
                     /label=pMT2-F
                     /note="Synthetic intron, forward primer"
     promoter        1006..1024
                     /label=T7 promoter
                     /note="promoter for bacteriophage T7 RNA polymerase"
     CDS             1034..1969
                     /codon_start=1
                     /product="luciferase from the anthozoan coelenterate
                     Renilla reniformis (sea pansy)"
                     /label=Rluc
                     /translation="MTSKVYDPEQRKRMITGPQWWARCKQMNVLDSFINYYDSEKHAEN
                     AVIFLHGNAASSYLWRHVVPHIEPVARCIIPDLIGMGKSGKSGNGSYRLLDHYKYLTAW
                     FELLNLPKKIIFVGHDWGACLAFHYSYEHQDKIKAIVHAESVVDVIESWDEWPDIEEDI
                     ALIKSEEGEKMVLENNFFVETMLPSKIMRKLEPEEFAAYLEPFKEKGEVRRPTLSWPRE
                     IPLVKGGKPDVVQIVRNYNAYLRASDDLPKMFIESDPGFFSNAIVEGAKKFPNTEFVKV
                     KGLHFSQEDAPDEMGKYIKSFVERVLKNEQ"
     polyA_signal    2430..2551
                     /label=SV40 poly(A) signal
                     /note="SV40 polyadenylation signal"
     primer_bind     complement(2441..2460)
                     /label=EBV-rev
                     /note="SV40 polyA terminator, reverse primer"
     primer_bind     2495..2514
                     /label=SV40pA-R
                     /note="SV40 polyA, reverse primer"
     promoter        2684..2788
                     /gene="bla"
                     /label=AmpR promoter
     CDS             2789..3649
                     /codon_start=1
                     /gene="bla"
                     /product="beta-lactamase"
                     /label=AmpR
                     /note="confers resistance to ampicillin, carbenicillin, and
                     related antibiotics"
                     /translation="MSIQHFRVALIPFFAAFCLPVFAHPETLVKVKDAEDQLGARVGYI
                     ELDLNSGKILESFRPEERFPMMSTFKVLLCGAVLSRIDAGQEQLGRRIHYSQNDLVEYS
                     PVTEKHLTDGMTVRELCSAAITMSDNTAANLLLTTIGGPKELTAFLHNMGDHVTRLDRW
                     EPELNEAIPNDERDTTMPVAMATTLRKLLTGELLTLASRQQLIDWMEADKVAGPLLRSA
                     LPAGWFIADKSGAGERGSRGIIAALGPDGKPSRIVVIYTTGSQATMDERNRQIAEIGAS
                     LIKHW"
     primer_bind     complement(3007..3026)
                     /label=Amp-R
                     /note="Ampicillin resistance gene, reverse primer"
     rep_origin      3820..4408
                     /direction=RIGHT
                     /label=ori
                     /note="high-copy-number ColE1/pMB1/pBR322/pUC origin of
                     replication"
     primer_bind     4309..4328
                     /label=pBR322ori-F
                     /note="pBR322 origin, forward primer"
ORIGIN
        1 agatctaaat gagtcttcgg acctcgcggg ggccgcttaa gcggtggtta gggtttgtct
       61 gacgcggggg gagggggaag gaacgaaaca ctctcattcg gaggcggctc ggggtttggt
      121 cttggtggcc acgggcacgc agaagagcgc cgcgatcctc ttaagcaccc ccccgccctc
      181 cgtggaggcg ggggtttggt cggcgggtgg taactggcgg gccgctgact cgggcgggtc
      241 gcgcgcccca gagtgtgacc ttttcggtct gctcgcagac ccccgggcgg cgccgccgcg
      301 gcggcgacgg gctcgctggg tcctaggctc catggggacc gtatacgtgg acaggctctg
      361 gagcatccgc acgactgcgg tgatattacc ggagaccttc tgcgggacga gccgggtcac
      421 gcggctgacg cggagcgtcc gttgggcgac aaacaccagg acggggcaca ggtacactat
      481 cttgtcaccc ggaggcgcga gggactgcag gagcttcagg gagtggcgca gctgcttcat
      541 ccccgtggcc cgttgctcgc gtttgctggc ggtgtccccg gaagaaatat atttgcatgt
      601 ctttagttct atgatgacac aaaccccgcc cagcgtcttg tcattggcga attcgaacac
      661 gcagatgcag tcggggcggc gcggtcccag gtccacttcg catattaagg tgacgcgtgt
      721 ggcctcgaac accgagcgac cctgcagcga cccgcttaaa agcttgattc ttctgacaca
      781 acagtctcga acttaagctg cagaagttgg tcgtgaggca ctgggcaggt aagtatcaag
      841 gttacaagac aggtttaagg agaccaatag aaactgggct tgtcgagaca gagaagactc
      901 ttgcgtttct gataggcacc tattggtctt actgacatcc actttgcctt tctctccaca
      961 ggtgtccact cccagttcaa ttacagctct taaggctaga gtacttaata cgactcacta
     1021 taggctagcc accatgactt cgaaagttta tgatccagaa caaaggaaac ggatgataac
     1081 tggtccgcag tggtgggcca gatgtaaaca aatgaatgtt cttgattcat ttattaatta
     1141 ttatgattca gaaaaacatg cagaaaatgc tgttattttt ttacatggta acgcggcctc
     1201 ttcttattta tggcgacatg ttgtgccaca tattgagcca gtagcgcggt gtattatacc
     1261 agaccttatt ggtatgggca aatcaggcaa atctggtaat ggttcttata ggttacttga
     1321 tcattacaaa tatcttactg catggtttga acttcttaat ttaccaaaga agatcatttt
     1381 tgtcggccat gattggggtg cttgtttggc atttcattat agctatgagc atcaagataa
     1441 gatcaaagca atagttcacg ctgaaagtgt agtagatgtg attgaatcat gggatgaatg
     1501 gcctgatatt gaagaagata ttgcgttgat caaatctgaa gaaggagaaa aaatggtttt
     1561 ggagaataac ttcttcgtgg aaaccatgtt gccatcaaaa atcatgagaa agttagaacc
     1621 agaagaattt gcagcatatc ttgaaccatt caaagagaaa ggtgaagttc gtcgtccaac
     1681 attatcatgg cctcgtgaaa tcccgttagt aaaaggtggt aaacctgacg ttgtacaaat
     1741 tgttaggaat tataatgctt atctacgtgc aagtgatgat ttaccaaaaa tgtttattga
     1801 atcggaccca ggattctttt ccaatgctat tgttgaaggt gccaagaagt ttcctaatac
     1861 tgaatttgtc aaagtaaaag gtcttcattt ttcgcaagaa gatgcacctg atgaaatggg
     1921 aaaatatatc aaatcgttcg ttgagcgagt tctcaaaaat gaacaataat tctaggagct
     1981 ctataccggt ctcgatatca ctactagtgt tctagaccag cccctccctg tcccttcgag
     2041 tccaggacaa caacgggcag aaatcgagag tgtgctctcc ccggcaggcc tgagaatgag
     2101 tgggaatccg ggacacctgg gccgggctgt agatcaggtt tgcccacttg attgagaaag
     2161 atgttccagt gaggaaccct gatctctcag ccccaaacac ccacccaatt ggcccaacac
     2221 tgtctgcccc tcggggtgtc agaaattcta gcgcaaggca cttttaaacg tggattgttt
     2281 aaagaagctc tccaggcccc accaagaggg tggatcacac ctcagtggga agaaaaataa
     2341 aatttccttc aggttttaaa aacatgcaga gaggtgtttt aatcagcctt aaaggatggt
     2401 tcatttgcgg ccgcttcgag cagacatgat aagatacatt gatgagtttg gacaaaccac
     2461 aactagaatg cagtgaaaaa aatgctttat ttgtgaaatt tgtgatgcta ttgctttatt
     2521 tgtaaccatt ataagctgca ataaacaagt taacaacaac aattgcattc attttatgtt
     2581 tcaggttcag ggggaggtgt gggaggtttt ttaaagcaag taaaacctct acaaatgtgg
     2641 taaaatcgat aaggatccag gtggcacttt tcggggaaat gtgcgcggaa cccctatttg
     2701 tttatttttc taaatacatt caaatatgta tccgctcatg agacaataac cctgataaat
     2761 gcttcaataa tattgaaaaa ggaagagtat gagtattcaa catttccgtg tcgcccttat
     2821 tccctttttt gcggcatttt gccttcctgt ttttgctcac ccagaaacgc tggtgaaagt
     2881 aaaagatgct gaagatcagt tgggtgcacg agtgggttac atcgaactgg atctcaacag
     2941 cggtaagatc cttgagagtt ttcgccccga agaacgtttt ccaatgatga gcacttttaa
     3001 agttctgcta tgtggcgcgg tattatcccg tattgacgcc gggcaagagc aactcggtcg
     3061 ccgcatacac tattctcaga atgacttggt tgagtactca ccagtcacag aaaagcatct
     3121 tacggatggc atgacagtaa gagaattatg cagtgctgcc ataaccatga gtgataacac
     3181 tgcggccaac ttacttctga caacgatcgg aggaccgaag gagctaaccg cttttttgca
     3241 caacatgggg gatcatgtaa ctcgccttga tcgttgggaa ccggagctga atgaagccat
     3301 accaaacgac gagcgtgaca ccacgatgcc tgtagcaatg gcaacaacgt tgcgcaaact
     3361 attaactggc gaactactta ctctagcttc ccggcaacaa ttaatagact ggatggaggc
     3421 ggataaagtt gcaggaccac ttctgcgctc ggcccttccg gctggctggt ttattgctga
     3481 taaatctgga gccggtgagc gtgggtctcg cggtatcatt gcagcactgg ggccagatgg
     3541 taagccctcc cgtatcgtag ttatctacac gacggggagt caggcaacta tggatgaacg
     3601 aaatagacag atcgctgaga taggtgcctc actgattaag cattggtaac tgtcagacca
     3661 agtttactca tatatacttt agattgattt aaaacttcat ttttaattta aaaggatcta
     3721 ggtgaagatc ctttttgata atctcatgac caaaatccct taacgtgagt tttcgttcca
     3781 ctgagcgtca gaccccgtag aaaagatcaa aggatcttct tgagatcctt tttttctgcg
     3841 cgtaatctgc tgcttgcaaa caaaaaaacc accgctacca gcggtggttt gtttgccgga
     3901 tcaagagcta ccaactcttt ttccgaaggt aactggcttc agcagagcgc agataccaaa
     3961 tactgttctt ctagtgtagc cgtagttagg ccaccacttc aagaactctg tagcaccgcc
     4021 tacatacctc gctctgctaa tcctgttacc agtggctgct gccagtggcg ataagtcgtg
     4081 tcttaccggg ttggactcaa gacgatagtt accggataag gcgcagcggt cgggctgaac
     4141 ggggggttcg tgcacacagc ccagcttgga gcgaacgacc tacaccgaac tgagatacct
     4201 acagcgtgag ctatgagaaa gcgccacgct tcccgaaggg agaaaggcgg acaggtatcc
     4261 ggtaagcggc agggtcggaa caggagagcg cacgagggag cttccagggg gaaacgcctg
     4321 gtatctttat agtcctgtcg ggtttcgcca cctctgactt gagcgtcgat ttttgtgatg
     4381 ctcgtcaggg gggcggagcc tatggaaaaa cgccagcaac gcggcctttt tacggttcct
     4441 ggccttttgc tggccttttg ctcacatggc tcgac
//
