>Addgene plasmid #21639 | pIS1 IMP-1 short UTR | addgene partial sequence | sequence record 27404 | 21639 with Rluc-F
GTAGTGCAGAAGTTTCCTAATACTGAATTTGTCAAAGTAAAAGGTCTTCATTTTTCGCAAGAAGATGCAC
CTGATGAAATGGGAAAATATATCAAATCGTTCGTTGAGCGAGTTCTCAAAAATGAACAATAATTCTAGGA
GCTCTATACCGGTCTCGATATCACTACTAGTGTTCTAGACCAGCCCCTCCCTGTCCCTTCGAGTCCAGGA
CAACAACGGGCAGAAATCGAGAGTGTGCTCTCCCCGGCAGGCCTGAGAATGAGTGGGAATCCGGGACACC
TGGGCCGGGCTGTAGATCAGGTTTGCCCACTTGATTGAGAAAGATGTTCCAGTGAGGAACCCTGATCTCT
CAGCCCCAAACACCCACCCAATTGGCCCAACACTGTCTGCCCCTCGGGGTGTCAGAAATTCTAGCGCAAG
GCACTTTTAAACGTGGATTGTTTAAAGAAGCTCTCCAGGCCCCACCAAGAGGGTGGATCACACCTCAGTG
GGAAGAAAAATAAAATTTCCTTCAGGTTTTAAAAACATGCAGAGAGGTGTTTTAATCAGCCTTAAAGGAT
GGTTCATTTGCGGCCGCTTCGAGCAGACATGATAAGATACATTGATGAGTTTGGACAAACCACAACTAGA
ATGCAGTGAAAAAAATGCTTTATTTGTGAAATTTGTGATGCTATTGCTTTATTTGTAACCATTATAAGCT
GCATTAAACATGTTCCACTA
